>Addgene plasmid #99533 | pcDNA3.1(-)-WIF1 | addgene full sequence | sequence record 190492 | Addgene NGS Result
ACGTCGACGGATCGGGAGATCTCCCGATCCCCTATGGTGCACTCTCAGTACAATCTGCTCTGATGCCGCA
TAGTTAAGCCAGTATCTGCTCCCTGCTTGTGTGTTGGAGGTCGCTGAGTAGTGCGCGAGCAAAATTTAAG
CTACAACAAGGCAAGGCTTGACCGACAATTGCATGAAGAATCTGCTTAGGGTTAGGCGTTTTGCGCTGCT
TCGCGATGTACGGGCCAGATATACGCGTTGACATTGATTATTGACTAGTTATTAATAGTAATCAATTACG
GGGTCATTAGTTCATAGCCCATATATGGAGTTCCGCGTTACATAACTTACGGTAAATGGCCCGCCTGGCT
GACCGCCCAACGACCCCCGCCCATTGACGTCAATAATGACGTATGTTCCCATAGTAACGCCAATAGGGAC
TTTCCATTGACGTCAATGGGTGGAGTATTTACGGTAAACTGCCCACTTGGCAGTACATCAAGTGTATCAT
ATGCCAAGTACGCCCCCTATTGACGTCAATGACGGTAAATGGCCCGCCTGGCATTATGCCCAGTACATGA
CCTTATGGGACTTTCCTACTTGGCAGTACATCTACGTATTAGTCATCGCTATTACCATGGTGATGCGGTT
TTGGCAGTACATCAATGGGCGTGGATAGCGGTTTGACTCACGGGGATTTCCAAGTCTCCACCCCATTGAC
GTCAATGGGAGTTTGTTTTGGCACCAAAATCAACGGGACTTTCCAAAATGTCGTAACAACTCCGCCCCAT
TGACGCAAATGGGCGGTAGGCGTGTACGGTGGGAGGTCTATATAAGCAGAGCTCTCTGGCTAACTAGAGA
ACCCACTGCTTACTGGCTTATCGAAATTAATACGACTCACTATAGGGAGACCCAAGCTGGCTAGCGTTTA
AACGGGCCCTCTAGACTCGAGGCATGGCCCGGAGGAGCGCCTTCCCTGCCGCCGCGCTCTGGCTCTGGAG
CATCCTCCTGTGCCTGCTGGCACTGCGGGCGGAGGCCGGGCCGCCGCAGGAGGAGAGCCTGTACCTATGG
ATCGATGCTCACCAGGCAAGAGTACTCATAGGATTTGAAGAAGATATCCTGATTGTTTCGGAGGGGAAAA
TGGCACCTTTTACACATGATTTCAGAAAAGCGCAACAGAGAATGCCAGCTATTCCTGTCAATATCCATTC
CATGAATTTTACCTGGCAAGCTGCAGGGCAGGCAGAATACTTCTATGAATTCCTGTCCTTGCGCTCCCTG
GATAAAGGCATCATGGCAGATCCAACCGTCAATGTCCCTCTGCTGGGAACAGTGCCTCACAAGGCATCAG
TTGTTCAAGTTGGTTTCCCATGTCTTGGAAAACAGGATGGGGTGGCAGCATTTGAAGTGGATGTGATTGT
TATGAATTCTGAAGGCAACACCATTCTCAAAACACCTCAAAATGCTATCTTCTTTAAAACATGTCAACAA
GCTGAGTGCCCAGGCGGGTGCCGAAATGGAGGCTTTTGTAATGAAAGACGCATCTGCGAGTGTCCTGATG
GGTTCCACGGACCTCACTGTGAGAAAGCCCTTTGTACCCCACGATGTATGAATGGTGGACTTTGTGTGAC
TCCTGGTTTCTGCATCTGCCCACCTGGATTCTATGGAGTGAACTGTGACAAAGCAAACTGCTCAACCACC
TGCTTTAATGGAGGGACCTGTTTCTACCCTGGAAAATGTATTTGCCCTCCAGGACTAGAGGGAGAGCAGT
GTGAAATCAGCAAATGCCCACAACCCTGTCGAAATGGAGGTAAATGCATTGGTAAAAGCAAATGTAAGTG
TTCCAAAGGTTACCAGGGAGACCTCTGTTCAAAGCCTGTCTGCGAGCCTGGCTGTGGTGCACATGGAACC
TGCCATGAACCCAACAAATGCCAATGTCAAGAAGGTTGGCATGGAAGACACTGCAATAAAAGGTACGAAG
CCAGCCTCATACATGCCCTGAGGCCAGCAGGCGCCCAGCTCAGGCAGCACACGCCTTCACTTAAAAAGGC
CGAGGAGCGGCGGGATCCACCTGAATCCAATTACATCTGGTGAAAGCTTAAGTTTAAACCGCTGATCAGC
CTCGACTGTGCCTTCTAGTTGCCAGCCATCTGTTGTTTGCCCCTCCCCCGTGCCTTCCTTGACCCTGGAA
GGTGCCACTCCCACTGTCCTTTCCTAATAAAATGAGGAAATTGCATCGCATTGTCTGAGTAGGTGTCATT
CTATTCTGGGGGGTGGGGTGGGGCAGGACAGCAAGGGGGAGGATTGGGAAGACAATAGCAGGCATGCTGG
GGATGCGGTGGGCTCTATGGCTTCTGAGGCGGAAAGAACCAGCTGGGGCTCTAGGGGGTATCCCC
[124 nt withheld, positions 2376-2499]
C
[91 nt withheld, positions 2501-2591]
A
[49 nt withheld, positions 2593-2641]
CCTTTGACGTTGGAGTCCACGTTCTTT
[37 nt withheld, positions 2669-2705]
ACCCTATCTCGGTCTATTCTTTTGATTTATAAGGGATTTTGCCGATTTCGGCCTATTGGTTAAAAAATGA
GCTGATTTAACAAAAATTTAACGCGAATTAATTCTGTGGAATGTGTGTCAGTTAGGGTGTGGAAAGTCCC
CAGGCTCCCCAGCAGGCAGAAGTATGCAAAGCATGCATCTCAATTAGTCAGCAACCAGGTGTGGAAAGTC
CCCAGGCTCCCCAGCAGGCAGAAGTATGCAAAGCATGCATCTCAATTAGTCAGCAACCATAGTCCCGCCC
CTAACTCCGCCCATCCCGCCCCTAACTCCGCCCAGTTCCGCCCATTCTCCGCCCCATGGCTGACTAATTT
TTTTTATTTATGCAGAGGCCGAGGCCGCCTCTGCCTCTGAGCTATTCCAGAAGTAGTGAGGAGGCTTTTT
TGGAGGCCTAGGCTTTTGCAAAAAGCTCCCGGGAGCTTGTATATCCATTTTCGGATCTGATCAAGAGACA
GGATGAGGATCGTTTCGCATGATTGAACAAGATGGATTGCACGCAGGTTCTCCGGCCGCTTGGGTGGAGA
GGCTATTCGGCTATGACTGGGCACAACAGACAATCGGCTGCTCTGATGCCGCCGTGTTCCGGCTGTCAGC
GCAGGGGCGCCCGGTTCTTTTTGTCAAGACCGACCTGTCCGGTGCCCTGAATGAACTGCAGGACGAGGCA
GCGCGGCTATCGTGGCTGGCCACGACGGGCGTTCCTTGCGCAGCTGTGCTCGACGTTGTCACTGAAGCGG
GAAGGGACTGGCTGCTATTGGGCGAAGTGCCGGGGCAGGATCTCCTGTCATCTCACCTTGCTCCTGCCGA
GAAAGTATCCATCATGGCTGATGCAATGCGGCGGCTGCATACGCTTGATCCGGCTACCTGCCCATTCGAC
CACCAAGCGAAACATCGCATCGAGCGAGCACGTACTCGGATGGAAGCCGGTCTTGTCGATCAGGATGATC
TGGACGAAGAGCATCAGGGGCTCGCGCCAGCCGAACTGTTCGCCAGGCTCAAGGCGCGCATGCCCGACGG
CGAGGATCTCGTCGTGACCCATGGCGATGCCTGCTTGCCGAATATCATGGTGGAAAATGGCCGCTTTTCT
GGATTCATCGACTGTGGCCGGCTGGGTGTGGCGGACCGCTATCAGGACATAGCGTTGGCTACCCGTGATA
TTGCTGAAGAGCTTGGCGGCGAATGGGCTGACCGCTTCCTCGTGCTTTACGGTATCGCCGCTCCCGATTC
GCAGCGCATCGCCTTCTATCGCCTTCTTGACGAGTTCTTCTGAGCGGGACTCTGGGGTTCGAAATGACCG
ACCAAGCGACGCCCAACCTGCCATCACGAGATTTCGATTCCACCGCCGCCTTCTATGAAAGGTTGGGCTT
CGGAATCGTTTTCCGGGACGCCGGCTGGATGATCCTCCAGCGCGGGGATCTCATGCTGGAGTTCTTCGCC
CACCCCAACTTGTTTATTGCAGCTTATAATGGTTACAAATAAAGCAATAGCATCACAAATTTCACAAATA
AAGCATTTTTTTCACTGCATTCTAGTTGTGGTTTGTCCAAACTCATCAATGTATCTTATCATGTCTGTAT
ACCGTCGACCTCTAGCTAGAGCTTGGCGTAATCATGGTCATAGCTGTTTCCTGTGTGAAATTGTTATCCG
CTCACAATTCCACACAACATACGAGCCGGAAGCATAAAGTGTAAAGCCTGGGGTGCCTAATGAGTGAGCT
AACTCACATTAATTGCGTTGCGCTCACTGCCCGCTTTCCAGTCGGGAAACCTGTCGTGCCAGCTGCATTA
ATGAATCGGCCAACGCGCGGGGAGAGGCGGTTTGCGTATTGGGCGCTCTTCCGCTTCCTCGCTCACTGAC
TCGCTGCGCTCGGTCGTTCGGCTGCGGCGAGCGGTATCAGCTCACTCAAAGGCGGTAATACGGTTATCCA
CAGAATCAGGGGATAACGCAGGAAAGAACATGTGAGCAAAAGGCCAGCAAAAGGCCAGGAACCGTAAAAA
GGCCGCGTTGCTGGCGTTTTTCCATAGGCTCCGCCCCCCTGACGAGCATCACAAAAATCGACGCTCAAGT
CAGAGGTGGCGAAACCCGACAGGACTATAAAGATACCAGGCGTTTCCCCCTGGAAGCTCCCTCGTGCGCT
CTCCTGTTCCGACCCTGCCGCTTACCGGATACCTGTCCGCCTTTCTCCCTTCGGGAAGCGTGGCGCTTTC
TCATAGCTCACGCTGTAGGTATCTCAGTTCGGTGTAGGTCGTTCGCTCCAAGCTGGGCTGTGTGCACGAA
CCCCCCGTTCAGCCCGACCGCTGCGCCTTATCCGGTAACTATCGTCTTGAGTCCAACCCGGTAAGACACG
ACTTATCGCCACTGGCAGCAGCCACTGGTAACAGGATTAGCAGAGCGAGGTATGTAGGCGGTGCTACAGA
GTTCTTGAAGTGGTGGCCTAACTACGGCTACACTAGAAGAACAGTATTTGGTATCTGCGCTCTGCTGAAG
CCAGTTACCTTCGGAAAAAGAGTTGGTAGCTCTTGATCCGGCAAACAAACCACCGCTGGTAGCGGTGGTT
TTTTTGTTTGCAAGCAGCAGATTACGCGCAGAAAAAAAGGATCTCAAGAAGATCCTTTGATCTTTTCTAC
GGGGTCTGACGCTCAGTGGAACGAAAACTCACGTTAAGGGATTTTGGTCATGAGATTATCAAAAAGGATC
TTCACCTAGATCCTTTTAAATTAAAAATGAAGTTTTAAATCAATCTAAAGTATATATGAGTAAACTTGGT
CTGACAGTTACCAATGCTTAATCAGTGAGGCACCTATCTCAGCGATCTGTCTATTTCGTTCATCCATAGT
TGCCTGACTCCCCGTCGTGTAGATAACTACGATACGGGAGGGCTTACCATCTGGCCCCAGTGCTGCAATG
ATACCGCGAGACCCACGCTCACCGGCTCCAGATTTATCAGCAATAAACCAGCCAGCCGGAAGGGCCGAGC
GCAGAAGTGGTCCTGCAACTTTATCCGCCTCCATCCAGTCTATTAATTGTTGCCGGGAAGCTAGAGTAAG
TAGTTCGCCAGTTAATAGTTTGCGCAACGTTGTTGCCATTGCTACAGGCATCGTGGTGTCACGCTCGTCG
TTTGGTATGGCTTCATTCAGCTCCGGTTCCCAACGATCAAGGCGAGTTACATGATCCCCCATGTTGTGCA
AAAAAGCGGTTAGCTCCTTCGGTCCTCCGATCGTTGTCAGAAGTAAGTTGGCCGCAGTGTTATCACTCAT
GGTTATGGCAGCACTGCATAATTCTCTTACTGTCATGCCATCCGTAAGATGCTTTTCTGTGACTGGTGAG
TACTCAACCAAGTCATTCTGAGAATAGTGTATGCGGCGACCGAGTTGCTCTTGCCCGGCGTCAATACGGG
ATAATACCGCGCCACATAGCAGAACTTTAAAAGTGCTCATCATTGGAAAACGTTCTTCGGGGCGAAAACT
CTCAAGGATCTTACCGCTGTTGAGATCCAGTTCGATGTAACCCACTCGTGCACCCAACTGATCTTCAGCA
TCTTTTACTTTCACCAGCGTTTCTGGGTGAGCAAAAACAGGAAGGCAAAATGCCGCAAAAAAGGGAATAA
GGGCGACACGGAAATGTTGAATACTCATACTCTTCCTTTTTCAATATTATTGAAGCATTTATCAGGGTTA
TTGTCTCATGAGCGGATACATATTTGAATGTATTTAGAAAAATAAACAAATAGGGGTTCCGCGCACATTT
CCCCGAAAAGTGCCACCTG
Features (pLannotate 1.2.2; 20 found; start..end, strand, type, name):
     33..85      -  misc_feature   bom (fragment): basis of mobility region from pBR322
    240..619     +  enhancer       CMV enhancer: human cytomegalovirus immediate early enhancer
    620..823     +  promoter       CMV promoter: human cytomegalovirus (CMV) immediate early promoter
    819..852     +  LTR            5' LTR (truncated) (fragment): truncated 5' long terminal repeat (LTR) from HIV-1
    868..886     +  promoter       T7 promoter: promoter for bacteriophage T7 RNA polymerase
    934..2070    +  CDS            WIF1: WIF1_HUMAN - Experimental evidence at protein level: Swiss-Prot protein existence level 1. Binds to WNT proteins and inhibits their activities. May be involved in mesoderm segmentation. From Homo sapiens (Human).
   2106..2330    +  polyA_signal   bGH poly(A) signal: bovine growth hormone polyadenylation signal
   2334..2355    +  promoter       SV40 promoter (fragment): SV40 enhancer and early promoter
   2376..2804    +  rep_origin     f1 ori (sequence partly withheld): f1 bacteriophage origin of replication; arrow indicates direction of (+) strand synthesis
   2818..3147    +  promoter       SV40 promoter: SV40 enhancer and early promoter
   3214..4005    +  CDS            neo: KKA2_KLEPN - Also known as kan, nptII. Experimental evidence at protein level: Swiss-Prot protein existence level 1. Resistance to kanamycin, neomycin, paromomycin, ribostamycin, butirosin and gentamicin B. From Klebsiella pneumoniae.
   4029..4187    +  CDS            ble (fragment): BLE_KLEPN - Experimental evidence at protein level: Swiss-Prot protein existence level 1. Binding protein with a strong affinity to the bleomycin family of antibiotics. Binds to CL990; an antimitotic-antibiotic compound. From Klebsiella pneumoniae.
   4182..4303    +  polyA_signal   SV40 poly(A) signal: SV40 polyadenylation signal
   4376..4392    -  protein_bind   lac operator: The lac repressor binds to the lac operator to inhibit transcription in E. coli. This inhibition can be relieved by adding lactose or isopropyl-β-D-thiogalactopyranoside (IPTG). lac repressor encoded by lacI
   4400..4430    -  promoter       lac promoter: promoter for the E. coli lac operon
   4445..4466    -  protein_bind   CAP binding site: CAP binding activates transcription in the presence of cAMP. E. coli catabolite activator protein
   4479..4571    -  CDS            lacI (fragment): lac repressor; lacI; The lac repressor binds to the lac operator to inhibit transcription in E. coli. This inhibition can be relieved by adding lactose or isopropyl-β-D-thiogalactopyranoside (IPTG).
   4754..5342    -  rep_origin     ori: high-copy-number ColE1/pMB1/pBR322/pUC origin of replication
   5513..6373    -  CDS            AmpR: β-lactamase; bla; confers resistance to ampicillin, carbenicillin, and related antibiotics
   6374..6478    -  promoter       AmpR promoter: bla
