[The description below was written by a language model from this plasmid's Addgene catalogue record and pLannotate feature annotations shown in this document.]
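Description:
pcDNA3.1(-)-WIF1 is a mammalian expression plasmid built on the Invitrogen pcDNA3.1(-) backbone and carrying the human WNT inhibitory factor 1 (WIF1) coding sequence. The sequenced record is 6,504 nt. In bacteria it is maintained as a high-copy plasmid through a ColE1/pUC-type origin and selected with ampicillin via the β-lactamase gene and its own promoter. An f1 phage origin is also present, which in principle allows single-stranded DNA production. For mammalian cells, an SV40 enhancer/early promoter drives the neo (nptII) gene, terminated by an SV40 polyadenylation signal, so transfected cells can be selected with G418 to obtain stable lines.

The expression cassette consists of the human cytomegalovirus immediate early enhancer and promoter, followed by a T7 promoter that can be used for in vitro transcription, then the WIF1 open reading frame and the bovine growth hormone polyadenylation signal. The annotated CDS matches human WIF1, a protein that binds WNT ligands and inhibits their activity. No epitope tag or reporter is annotated, so the protein appears to be expressed untagged. The insert was introduced by TOPO cloning according to the record. Several short annotations (a truncated HIV-1 LTR fragment, ble, lacI and bom fragments, and lac promoter/operator elements) are partial matches or backbone remnants rather than functional parts of the design.

The stated purpose is simply WIF1 expression. The associated publication concerns WIF1 as a tumour suppressor frequently methylated in nasopharyngeal and esophageal carcinomas, which is consistent with using the plasmid to restore WIF1 expression in cells.
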