Addgene plasmid #99533: pcDNA3.1(-)-WIF1
Purpose: WIF1 expression plasmid
Depositing lab: Qian Tao. Depositing organization: Chinese University of Hong Kong. Publication: The tumor suppressor Wnt inhibitory factor 1 is frequently methylated in nasopharyngeal and esophageal carcinomas. Chan SL, Cui Y, van Hasselt A, Li H, Srivastava G, Jin H, Ng KM, Wang Y, Lee KY, Tsao GS, Zhong S, Robertson KD, Rha SY, Chan AT, Tao Q. Lab Invest. 2007 Jul;87(7):644-50. Epub 2007 Mar 26. 10.1038/labinvest.3700547 PubMed 17384664.
Backbone
  Vector backbone: pcDNA3.1 (-)
  Backbone manufacturer: Invitrogen
  Vector type: Mammalian Expression
  Selectable markers: Neomycin (select with G418)
Growth in bacteria
  Bacterial resistance: Ampicillin, 100 μg/mL
  Growth temperature: 37°C
  Growth strain: DH5alpha
  Copy number: High Copy
Gene/Insert
  Gene/Insert name: WIF1 (alt name: WNT inhibitory factor 1)
  Species: H. sapiens (human)
  Entrez Gene: WIF1 (a.k.a. WIF-1)
  Promoter: CMV
  Cloning method: TOPO Cloning
  Sequencing primers: 5′ CMV-F
Terms and licenses: Academic/Nonprofit Terms; Industry Terms: Not Available to Industry
How to cite: pcDNA3.1(-)-WIF1 was a gift from Qian Tao (Addgene plasmid # 99533 ; http://n2t.net/addgene:99533 ; RRID:Addgene_99533)
